Addgene plasmid #189552: pSCM167.2-Venus-VF-hADAM10
Purpose: Protein expression ADAM10 in mammalian cells.
Depositing lab: Haian Fu. Depositing organization: Emory University.
Backbone
  Vector backbone: pSCM167.2-Venus (Fu lab)
  Backbone manufacturer: Customized backbone from Fu lab
  Vector type: Mammalian Expression
Growth in bacteria
  Bacterial resistance: Ampicillin, 100 μg/mL
  Growth temperature: 37°C
  Growth strain: DH5alpha
  Copy number: High Copy
Gene/Insert
  Gene/Insert name: ADAM metallopeptidase domain 10 (alt name: ADAM10; RAK; kuz; AD10; AD18; MADM; CD156c; CDw156; HsT18717)
  Species: H. sapiens (human)
  Entrez Gene: ADAM10 (a.k.a. AD10, AD18, CD156c, CDw156, HsT18717, MADM, RAK, kuz)
  Tag / fusion protein: VF (N terminal on insert)
  Cloning method: Gateway Cloning
  Sequencing primers: 5′ NA
Terms and licenses: Academic/Nonprofit Terms; Industry Terms: Not Available to Industry
Depositor comments: Please note: Plasmid contains L60S, D96G, S115G, Y316H, and S700G mutations in hADAM10 compared to the NCBI reference sequence NP_001101.1. These mutations were present in the original DNA that was was PCR amplified from human placenta cDNA and are not known to affect plasmid function.
How to cite: pSCM167.2-Venus-VF-hADAM10 was a gift from Haian Fu (Addgene plasmid # 189552 ; http://n2t.net/addgene:189552 ; RRID:Addgene_189552)
