[The description below was written by a language model from this plasmid's Addgene catalogue record and pLannotate feature annotations shown in this document.]
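Description:
pSCM167.2-Venus-VF-hADAM10 is a mammalian expression plasmid built on a customised pSCM167.2-Venus backbone, into which human ADAM10 (ADAM metallopeptidase domain 10) was introduced by Gateway cloning. Although the catalogue lists it simply as a mammalian expression vector, the feature table of the 12.5 kb sequence shows a third-generation-style HIV-1 lentiviral transfer architecture. A CMV enhancer/promoter is fused to a truncated 5' LTR, followed by the Ψ packaging signal with a gag fragment, the RRE for Rev-dependent nuclear export, and cPPT/CTS. Downstream of the cargo lie a WPRE, a truncated 3' LTR and a bGH polyadenylation signal. The record does not state whether the depositors use it for viral packaging or only for transfection.

Between these viral elements, the human ubiquitin C promoter drives a single fusion reading frame. It consists of Venus yellow fluorescent protein, a FLAG epitope (together the N-terminal "VF" tag), the attB1 site left by recombination, and the ADAM10 coding sequence, which ends just before attB2. The WPRE is expected to enhance transcript stability and expression. Flanking T7 and SP6 promoters are also annotated. The tag allows fluorescence-based detection as well as anti-FLAG detection or pull-down of the protease.

The depositor notes that the ADAM10 insert, amplified from human placenta cDNA, carries L60S, D96G, S115G, Y316H and S700G substitutions relative to the reference protein; these are not known to affect function.

The plasmid replicates in E. coli at high copy from a ColE1/pUC-type origin under ampicillin selection, and it also carries an f1 origin. An SV40/EM7-driven BleoR cassette with an SV40 poly(A) signal lies outside the LTRs and could provide Zeocin selection.
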