Features (pLannotate 1.2.2; 38 found; start..end, strand, type, name):
      1..1212    +  promoter       UbC promoter: human ubiquitin C promoter
   1223..1246    -  misc_feature   MCS (fragment): pUC18/19 multiple cloning site
   1251..1281    +  LTR            5' LTR (truncated) (fragment): truncated 5' long terminal repeat (LTR) from HIV-1
   1297..1315    +  promoter       T7 promoter: promoter for bacteriophage T7 RNA polymerase
   1332..2048    +  CDS            Venus: Venus is a basic (constitutively fluorescent) yellow fluorescent protein published in 2002, derived from Aequorea victoria. It is reported to be a rapidly-maturing weak dimer with moderate acid sensitivity.
   2091..2111    +  CDS            FLAG (fragment): FLAG® epitope tag, followed by an enterokinase cleavage site
   2133..2157    +  protein_bind   attB1: mutant version of attB; recombination site for the Gateway® BP reaction BP Clonase™
   2181..4421    +  CDS            ADAM10: ADA10_HUMAN - Also known as KUZ, MADM. Experimental evidence at protein level: Swiss-Prot protein existence level 1. (Microbial infection) Promotes the cytotoxic activity of S.aureus hly by binding to the toxin at zonula adherens and promoting formation of toxin pores. From Homo sapiens (Human).
   4423..4440    -  protein_bind   attB2 (fragment): mutant version of attB; recombination site for the Gateway® BP reaction BP Clonase™
   4459..4477    -  promoter       SP6 promoter: promoter for bacteriophage SP6 RNA polymerase
   4502..4526    +  misc_feature   MCS (fragment): pBluescript multiple cloning site
   4526..5114    +  misc_feature   WPRE: woodchuck hepatitis virus posttranscriptional regulatory element
   5051..5632    +  CDS            nef (fragment): NEF_HV1H2 - Experimental evidence at protein level: Swiss-Prot protein existence level 1. Extracellular Nef protein targets CD4(+) T-lymphocytes for apoptosis by interacting with CXCR4 surface receptors. From Human immunodeficiency virus type 1 group M subtype B (isolate HXB2) (HIV-1).
   5639..5819    +  LTR            5' LTR (truncated): truncated 5' long terminal repeat (LTR) from HIV-1
   5851..6075    +  polyA_signal   bGH poly(A) signal: bovine growth hormone polyadenylation signal
   6079..6100    +  promoter       SV40 promoter (fragment): SV40 enhancer and early promoter
   6121..6549    +  rep_origin     f1 ori (sequence partly withheld): f1 bacteriophage origin of replication; arrow indicates direction of (+) strand synthesis
   6563..6892    +  promoter       SV40 promoter: SV40 enhancer and early promoter
   6940..6987    +  promoter       EM7 promoter: synthetic bacterial promoter&nbsp
   7006..7380    +  CDS            BleoR: antibiotic-binding protein; Sh ble from Streptoalloteichus hindustanus; confers resistance to bleomycin, phleomycin, and Zeocin™
   7390..7515    +  CDS            ble (fragment): BLE_KLEPN - Experimental evidence at protein level: Swiss-Prot protein existence level 1. Binding protein with a strong affinity to the bleomycin family of antibiotics. Binds to CL990; an antimitotic-antibiotic compound. From Klebsiella pneumoniae.
   7510..7631    +  polyA_signal   SV40 poly(A) signal: SV40 polyadenylation signal
   7702..7724    -  protein_bind   lac operator (fragment): The lac repressor binds to the lac operator to inhibit transcription in E. coli. This inhibition can be relieved by adding lactose or isopropyl-β-D-thiogalactopyranoside (IPTG). lac repressor encoded by lacI
   7728..7758    -  promoter       lac promoter: promoter for the E. coli lac operon
   7773..7794    -  protein_bind   CAP binding site: CAP binding activates transcription in the presence of cAMP. E. coli catabolite activator protein
   7807..7899    -  CDS            lacI (fragment): lac repressor; lacI; The lac repressor binds to the lac operator to inhibit transcription in E. coli. This inhibition can be relieved by adding lactose or isopropyl-β-D-thiogalactopyranoside (IPTG).
   8082..8670    -  rep_origin     ori: high-copy-number ColE1/pMB1/pBR322/pUC origin of replication
   8841..9701    -  CDS            AmpR: β-lactamase; bla; confers resistance to ampicillin, carbenicillin, and related antibiotics
   9702..9806    -  promoter       AmpR promoter: bla
   9865..9917    -  misc_feature   bom (fragment): basis of mobility region from pBR322
  10072..10451   +  enhancer       CMV enhancer: human cytomegalovirus immediate early enhancer
  10452..10651   +  promoter       CMV promoter: human cytomegalovirus (CMV) immediate early promoter
  10669..10849   +  LTR            5' LTR (truncated): truncated 5' long terminal repeat (LTR) from HIV-1
  10896..11021   +  misc_feature   HIV-1 Ψ: packaging signal of human immunodeficiency virus type 1
  11005..11368   +  CDS            HIV-1 gag (fragment): gag protein from human immunodeficiency virus 1; gag
  11514..11747   +  misc_feature   RRE: The Rev response element (RRE) of HIV-1 allows for Rev-dependent mRNA export from the nucleus to the cytoplasm.
  12124..12224   +  CDS            Rev (fragment): human immunodeficiency virus 1 (HIV-1) Rev protein; rev; enhances nuclear export of unspliced and incompletely spliced viral mRNAs
  12274..12391   +  misc_feature   cPPT/CTS: central polypurine tract and central termination sequence of HIV-1
>Addgene plasmid #189552 | pSCM167.2-Venus-VF-hADAM10 | addgene full sequence | sequence record 374370 | Addgene NGS Result
GGCCTCCGCGCCGGGTTTTGGCGCCTCCCGCGGGCGCCCCCCTCCTCACGGCGAGCGCTGCCACGTCAGA
CGAAGGGCGCAGCGAGCGTCCTGATCCTTCCGCCCGGACGCTCAGGACAGCGGCCCGCTGCTCATAAGAC
TCGGCCTTAGAACCCCAGTATCAGCAGAAGGACATTTTAGGACGGGACTTGGGTGACTCTAGGGCACTGG
TTTTCTTTCCAGAGAGCGGAACAGGCGAGGAAAAGTAGTCCCTTCTCGGCGATTCTGCGGAGGGATCTCC
GTGGGGCGGTGAACGCCGATGATTATATAAGGACGCGCCGGGTGTGGCACAGCTAGTTCCGTCGCAGCCG
GGATTTGGGTCGCGGTTCTTGTTTGTGGATCGCTGTGATCGTCACTTGGTGAGTAGCGGGCTGCTGGGCT
GGCCGGGGCTTTCGTGGCCGCCGGGCCGCTCGGTGGGACGGAAGCGTGTGGAGAGACCGCCAAGGGCTGT
AGTCTGGGTCCGCGAGCAAGGTTGCCCTGAACTGGGGGTTGGGGGGAGCGCAGCAAAATGGCGGCTGTTC
CCGAGTCTTGAATGGAAGACGCTTGTGAGGCGGGCTGTGAGGTCGTTGAAACAAGGTGGGGGGCATGGTG
GGCGGCAAGAACCCAAGGTCTTGAGGCCTTCGCTAATGCGGGAAAGCTCTTATTCGGGTGAGATGGGCTG
GGGCACCATCTGGGGACCCTGACGTGAAGTTTGTCACTGACTGGAGAACTCGGTTTGTCGTCTGTTGCGG
GGGCGGCAGTTATGGCGGTGCCGTTGGGCAGTGCACCCGTACCTTTGGGAGCGCGCGCCCTCGTCGTGTC
GTGACGTCACCCGTTCTGTTGGCTTATAATGCAGGGTGGGGCCACCTGCCGGTAGGTGTGCGGTAGGCTT
TTCTCCGTCGCAGGACGCAGGGTTCGGGCCTAGGGTAGGCTCTCCTGAATCGACAGGCGCCGGACCTCTG
GTGAGGGGAGGGATAAGTGAGGCGTCAGTTTCTTTGGTCGGTTTTATGTACCTATCTTCTTAAGTAGCTG
AAGCTCCGGTTTTGAACTATGCGCTCGGGGTTGGCGAGTGTGTTTTGTGAAGTTTTTTAGGCACCTTTTG
AAATGTAATCATTTGGGTCAATATGTAATTTTCAGTGTTAGACTAGTAAATTGTCCGCTAAATTCTGGCC
GTTTTTGGCTTTTTTGTTAGACGAAGCTTGGGCTGCAGGTCGACTCTAGAGGATCCAGTTCTCTCTGGCT
AACTAGAGAACCCACTGCTTACTGGCTTATCGAAATTAATACGACTCACTATAGGGAGACCCAAGCTTAC
CATGGTGAGCAAGGGCGAGGAGCTGTTCACCGGGGTGGTGCCCATCCTGGTCGAGCTGGACGGCGACGTA
AACGGCCACAAGTTCAGCGTGTCCGGCGAGGGCGAGGGCGATGCCACCTACGGCAAGCTGACCCTGAAGC
TGATCTGCACCACCGGCAAGCTGCCCGTGCCCTGGCCCACCCTCGTGACCACCCTGGGCTACGGCCTGCA
GTGCTTCGCCCGCTACCCCGACCACATGAAGCAGCACGACTTCTTCAAGTCCGCCATGCCCGAAGGCTAC
GTCCAGGAGCGCACCATCTTCTTCAAGGACGACGGCAACTACAAGACCCGCGCCGAGGTGAAGTTCGAGG
GCGACACCCTGGTGAACCGCATCGAGCTGAAGGGCATCGACTTCAAGGAGGACGGCAACATCCTGGGGCA
CAAGCTGGAGTACAACTACAACAGCCACAACGTCTATATCACCGCCGACAAGCAGAAGAACGGCATCAAG
GCCAACTTCAAGATCCGCCACAACATCGAGGACGGCGGCGTGCAGCTCGCCGACCACTACCAGCAGAACA
CCCCCATCGGCGACGGCCCCGTGCTGCTGCCCGACAACCACTACCTGAGCTACCAGTCCGCCCTGAGCAA
AGACCCCAACGAGAAGCGCGATCACATGGTCCTGCTGGAGTTCGTGACCGCCGCCGGGATCACTCTCGGC
ATGGACGAGCTGTACAAGGGAGGGGGTGGATCTGGAGGGGGTGGATCTAAGCTTATGGACTACAAGGACG
ACGATGACAAGGGTGGTGGATCCGAATTATCAACAAGTTTGTACAAAAAAGCAGGCTTCGAAGGAGATAG
AACCATGGCCGTGTTGCTGAGAGTGTTAATTCTGCTCCTCTCCTGGGCGGCGGGGATGGGAGGTCAGTAT
GGGAATCCTTTAAATAAATATATCAGACATTATGAAGGATTATCTTACAATGTGGATTCATTACACCAAA
AACACCAGCGTGCCAAAAGAGCAGTCTCACATGAAGACCAATTTTCACGTCTAGATTTCCATGCCCATGG
AAGACATTTCAACCTACGAATGAAGAGGGACACTTCCCTTTTCAGTGATGAATTTAAAGTAGAAACATCA
AATAAAGTACTTGGTTATGATACCTCTCATATTTACACTGGACATATTTATGGTGAAGAAGGAAGTTTTG
GCCATGGGTCTGTTATTGATGGAAGATTTGAAGGATTCATCCAGACTCGTGGTGGCACATTTTATGTTGA
GCCAGCAGAGAGATATATTAAAGACCGAACTCTGCCATTTCACTCTGTCATTTATCATGAAGATGATATT
AACTATCCCCATAAATACGGTCCTCAGGGGGGCTGTGCAGATCATTCAGTATTTGAAAGAATGAGGAAAT
ACCAGATGACTGGTGTAGAGGAAGTAACACAGATACCTCAAGAAGAACATGCTGCTAATGGTCCAGAACT
TCTGAGGAAAAAACGTACAACTTCAGCTGAAAAAAATACTTGTCAGCTTTATATTCAGACTGATCATTTG
TTCTTTAAATATTACGGAACACGAGAAGCTGTGATTGCCCAGATATCCAGTCATGTTAAAGCGATTGATA
CAATTTACCAGACCACAGACTTCTCCGGAATCCGTAACATCAGTTTCATGGTGAAACGCATAAGAATCAA
TACAACTGCTGATGAGAAGGACCCTACGAATCCTTTCCGTTTCCCAAATATTGGTGTGGAGAAGTTTCTG
GAATTGAATTCTGAGCAGAATCATGATGACTACTGTTTGGCCCATGTCTTCACAGACCGAGATTTTGATG
ATGGCGTACTTGGTCTGGCTTGGGTTGGAGCACCTTCAGGAAGCTCTGGAGGAATATGTGAAAAAAGTAA
ACTCTATTCAGATGGTAAGAAGAAGTCCTTAAACACTGGAATTATTACTGTTCAGAACTATGGGTCTCAT
GTACCTCCCAAAGTCTCTCACATTACTTTTGCTCACGAAGTTGGACATAACTTTGGATCCCCACATGATT
CTGGAACAGAGTGCACACCAGGAGAATCTAAGAATTTGGGTCAAAAAGAAAATGGCAATTACATCATGTA
TGCAAGAGCAACATCTGGGGACAAACTTAACAACAATAAATTCTCACTCTGTAGTATTAGAAATATAAGC
CAAGTTCTTGAGAAGAAGAGAAACAACTGTTTTGTTGAATCTGGCCAACCTATTTGTGGAAATGGAATGG
TAGAACAAGGTGAAGAATGTGATTGTGGCTATAGTGACCAGTGTAAAGATGAATGCTGCTTCGATGCAAA
TCAACCAGAGGGAAGAAAATGCAAACTGAAACCTGGGAAACAGTGCAGTCCAAGTCAAGGTCCTTGTTGT
ACAGCACAGTGTGCATTCAAGTCAAAGTCTGAGAAGTGTCGGGATGATTCAGACTGTGCAAGGGAAGGAA
TATGTAATGGCTTCACAGCTCTCTGCCCAGCATCTGACCCTAAACCAAACTTCACAGACTGTAATAGGCA
TACACAAGTGTGCATTAATGGGCAATGTGCAGGTTCTATCTGTGAGAAATATGGCTTAGAGGAGTGTACG
TGTGCCAGTTCTGATGGCAAAGATGATAAAGAATTATGCCATGTATGCTGTATGAAGAAAATGGACCCAT
CAACTTGTGCCAGTACAGGGTCTGTGCAGTGGAGTAGGCACTTCAGTGGTCGAACCATCACCCTGCAACC
TGGATCCCCTTGCAACGATTTTAGAGGTTACTGTGATGTCTTCATGCGGTGCAGATTAGTAGATGCTGAT
GGTCCTCTAGCTAGGCTTAAAAAAGCAATTTTTAGTCCAGAGCTCTATGAAAACATTGCTGAATGGATTG
TGGCTCATTGGTGGGCAGTATTACTTATGGGAATTGCTCTGATCATGCTAATGGCTGGATTTATTAAGAT
ATGCGGTGTTCATACTCCAAGTAGTAATCCAAAGCTGCCTCCTCCTAAACCACTTCCAGGCACTTTAAAG
AGGAGGAGACCTCCACAGCCCATTCAGCAACCCCAGCGTCAGCGGCCCCGAGAGAGTTATCAAATGGGAC
ACATGAGACGCGTTTCTTGTACAAAGTGGTTGATCTAGAGGGCCCTATTCTATAGTGTCACCTAAATGCT
AGAGAACCTCGAGGGCGCGCCGAATTCGATATCAAGCTTATCGATAATCAACCTCTGGATTACAAAATTT
GTGAAAGATTGACTGGTATTCTTAACTATGTTGCTCCTTTTACGCTATGTGGATACGCTGCTTTAATGCC
TTTGTATCATGCTATTGCTTCCCGTATGGCTTTCATTTTCTCCTCCTTGTATAAATCCTGGTTGCTGTCT
CTTTATGAGGAGTTGTGGCCCGTTGTCAGGCAACGTGGCGTGGTGTGCACTGTGTTTGCTGACGCAACCC
CCACTGGTTGGGGCATTGCCACCACCTGTCAGCTCCTTTCCGGGACTTTCGCTTTCCCCCTCCCTATTGC
CACGGCGGAACTCATCGCCGCCTGCCTTGCCCGCTGCTGGACAGGGGCTCGGCTGTTGGGCACTGACAAT
TCCGTGGTGTTGTCGGGGAAATCATCGTCCTTTCCTTGGCTGCTCGCCTGTGTTGCCACCTGGATTCTGC
GCGGGACGTCCTTCTGCTACGTCCCTTCGGCCCTCAATCCAGCGGACCTTCCTTCCCGCGGCCTGCTGCC
GGCTCTGCGGCCTCTTCCGCGTCTTCGCCTTCGCCCTCAGACGAGTCGGATCTCCCTTTGGGCCGCCTCC
CCGCATCGATACCGTCGACCTCGAGACCTAGAAAAACATGGAGCAATCACAAGTAGCAATACAGCAGCTA
CCAATGCTGATTGTGCCTGGCTAGAAGCACAAGAGGAGGAGGAGGTGGGTTTTCCAGTCACACCTCAGGT
ACCTTTAAGACCAATGACTTACAAGGCAGCTGTAGATCTTAGCCACTTTTTAAAAGAAAAGGGGGGACTG
GAAGGGCTAATTCACTCCCAACGAAGACAAGATATCCTTGATCTGTGGATCTACCACACACAAGGCTACT
TCCCTGATTGGCAGAACTACACACCAGGGCCAGGGATCAGATATCCACTGACCTTTGGATGGTGCTACAA
GCTAGTACCAGTTGAGCAAGAGAAGGTAGAAGAAGCCAATGAAGGAGAGAACACCCGCTTGTTACACCCT
GTGAGCCTGCATGGGATGGATGACCCGGAGAGAGAAGTATTAGAGTGGAGGTTTGACAGCCGCCTAGCAT
TTCATCACATGGCCCGAGAGCTGCATCCGGACTGTACTGGGTCTCTCTGGTTAGACCAGATCTGAGCCTG
GGAGCTCTCTGGCTAACTAGGGAACCCACTGCTTAAGCCTCAATAAAGCTTGCCTTGAGTGCTTCAAGTA
GTGTGTGCCCGTCTGTTGTGTGACTCTGGTAACTAGAGATCCCTCAGACCCTTTTAGTCAGTGTGGAAAA
TCTCTAGCAGGGCCCGTTTAAACCCGCTGATCAGCCTCGACTGTGCCTTCTAGTTGCCAGCCATCTGTTG
TTTGCCCCTCCCCCGTGCCTTCCTTGACCCTGGAAGGTGCCACTCCCACTGTCCTTTCCTAATAAAATGA
GGAAATTGCATCGCATTGTCTGAGTAGGTGTCATTCTATTCTGGGGGGTGGGGTGGGGCAGGACAGCAAG
GGGGAGGATTGGGAAGACAATAGCAGGCATGCTGGGGATGCGGTGGGCTCTATGGCTTCTGAGGCGGAAA
GAACCAGCTGGGGCTCTAGGGGGTATCCCC
[124 nt withheld, positions 6121-6244]
C
[91 nt withheld, positions 6246-6336]
A
[49 nt withheld, positions 6338-6386]
CCTTTGACGTTGGAGTCCACGTTCTTT
[37 nt withheld, positions 6414-6450]
ACCCTATCTCGGTCTATTCTTTTGATTTATAAGGGATTTTGCCGATTTCGGCCTATTGGTTAAAAAATGA
GCTGATTTAACAAAAATTTAACGCGAATTAATTCTGTGGAATGTGTGTCAGTTAGGGTGTGGAAAGTCCC
CAGGCTCCCCAGCAGGCAGAAGTATGCAAAGCATGCATCTCAATTAGTCAGCAACCAGGTGTGGAAAGTC
CCCAGGCTCCCCAGCAGGCAGAAGTATGCAAAGCATGCATCTCAATTAGTCAGCAACCATAGTCCCGCCC
CTAACTCCGCCCATCCCGCCCCTAACTCCGCCCAGTTCCGCCCATTCTCCGCCCCATGGCTGACTAATTT
TTTTTATTTATGCAGAGGCCGAGGCCGCCTCTGCCTCTGAGCTATTCCAGAAGTAGTGAGGAGGCTTTTT
TGGAGGCCTAGGCTTTTGCAAAAAGCTCCCGGGAGCTTGTATATCCATTTTCGGATCTGATCAGCACGTG
TTGACAATTAATCATCGGCATAGTATATCGGCATAGTATAATACGACAAGGTGAGGAACTAAACCATGGC
CAAGTTGACCAGTGCCGTTCCGGTGCTCACCGCGCGCGACGTCGCCGGAGCGGTCGAGTTCTGGACCGAC
CGGCTCGGGTTCTCCCGGGACTTCGTGGAGGACGACTTCGCCGGTGTGGTCCGGGACGACGTGACCCTGT
TCATCAGCGCGGTCCAGGACCAGGTGGTGCCGGACAACACCCTGGCCTGGGTGTGGGTGCGCGGCCTGGA
CGAGCTGTACGCCGAGTGGTCGGAGGTCGTGTCCACGAACTTCCGGGACGCCTCCGGGCCGGCCATGACC
GAGATCGGCGAGCAGCCGTGGGGGCGGGAGTTCGCCCTGCGCGACCCGGCCGGCAACTGCGTGCACTTCG
TGGCCGAGGAGCAGGACTGACACGTGCTACGAGATTTCGATTCCACCGCCGCCTTCTATGAAAGGTTGGG
CTTCGGAATCGTTTTCCGGGACGCCGGCTGGATGATCCTCCAGCGCGGGGATCTCATGCTGGAGTTCTTC
GCCCACCCCAACTTGTTTATTGCAGCTTATAATGGTTACAAATAAAGCAATAGCATCACAAATTTCACAA
ATAAAGCATTTTTTTCACTGCATTCTAGTTGTGGTTTGTCCAAACTCATCAATGTATCTTATCATGTCTG
TATACCGTCGACCTCTAGCTAGAGCTTGGCGTAATCATGGTCATAGCTGTTTCCTGTGTGAAATTGTTAT
CCGCTCACAATTCCACACAACATACGAGCCGGAAGCATAAAGTGTAAAGCCTGGGGTGCCTAATGAGTGA
GCTAACTCACATTAATTGCGTTGCGCTCACTGCCCGCTTTCCAGTCGGGAAACCTGTCGTGCCAGCTGCA
TTAATGAATCGGCCAACGCGCGGGGAGAGGCGGTTTGCGTATTGGGCGCTCTTCCGCTTCCTCGCTCACT
GACTCGCTGCGCTCGGTCGTTCGGCTGCGGCGAGCGGTATCAGCTCACTCAAAGGCGGTAATACGGTTAT
CCACAGAATCAGGGGATAACGCAGGAAAGAACATGTGAGCAAAAGGCCAGCAAAAGGCCAGGAACCGTAA
AAAGGCCGCGTTGCTGGCGTTTTTCCATAGGCTCCGCCCCCCTGACGAGCATCACAAAAATCGACGCTCA
AGTCAGAGGTGGCGAAACCCGACAGGACTATAAAGATACCAGGCGTTTCCCCCTGGAAGCTCCCTCGTGC
GCTCTCCTGTTCCGACCCTGCCGCTTACCGGATACCTGTCCGCCTTTCTCCCTTCGGGAAGCGTGGCGCT
TTCTCATAGCTCACGCTGTAGGTATCTCAGTTCGGTGTAGGTCGTTCGCTCCAAGCTGGGCTGTGTGCAC
GAACCCCCCGTTCAGCCCGACCGCTGCGCCTTATCCGGTAACTATCGTCTTGAGTCCAACCCGGTAAGAC
ACGACTTATCGCCACTGGCAGCAGCCACTGGTAACAGGATTAGCAGAGCGAGGTATGTAGGCGGTGCTAC
AGAGTTCTTGAAGTGGTGGCCTAACTACGGCTACACTAGAAGAACAGTATTTGGTATCTGCGCTCTGCTG
AAGCCAGTTACCTTCGGAAAAAGAGTTGGTAGCTCTTGATCCGGCAAACAAACCACCGCTGGTAGCGGTG
GTTTTTTTGTTTGCAAGCAGCAGATTACGCGCAGAAAAAAAGGATCTCAAGAAGATCCTTTGATCTTTTC
TACGGGGTCTGACGCTCAGTGGAACGAAAACTCACGTTAAGGGATTTTGGTCATGAGATTATCAAAAAGG
ATCTTCACCTAGATCCTTTTAAATTAAAAATGAAGTTTTAAATCAATCTAAAGTATATATGAGTAAACTT
GGTCTGACAGTTACCAATGCTTAATCAGTGAGGCACCTATCTCAGCGATCTGTCTATTTCGTTCATCCAT
AGTTGCCTGACTCCCCGTCGTGTAGATAACTACGATACGGGAGGGCTTACCATCTGGCCCCAGTGCTGCA
ATGATACCGCGAGACCCACGCTCACCGGCTCCAGATTTATCAGCAATAAACCAGCCAGCCGGAAGGGCCG
AGCGCAGAAGTGGTCCTGCAACTTTATCCGCCTCCATCCAGTCTATTAATTGTTGCCGGGAAGCTAGAGT
AAGTAGTTCGCCAGTTAATAGTTTGCGCAACGTTGTTGCCATTGCTACAGGCATCGTGGTGTCACGCTCG
TCGTTTGGTATGGCTTCATTCAGCTCCGGTTCCCAACGATCAAGGCGAGTTACATGATCCCCCATGTTGT
GCAAAAAAGCGGTTAGCTCCTTCGGTCCTCCGATCGTTGTCAGAAGTAAGTTGGCCGCAGTGTTATCACT
CATGGTTATGGCAGCACTGCATAATTCTCTTACTGTCATGCCATCCGTAAGATGCTTTTCTGTGACTGGT
GAGTACTCAACCAAGTCATTCTGAGAATAGTGTATGCGGCGACCGAGTTGCTCTTGCCCGGCGTCAATAC
GGGATAATACCGCGCCACATAGCAGAACTTTAAAAGTGCTCATCATTGGAAAACGTTCTTCGGGGCGAAA
ACTCTCAAGGATCTTACCGCTGTTGAGATCCAGTTCGATGTAACCCACTCGTGCACCCAACTGATCTTCA
GCATCTTTTACTTTCACCAGCGTTTCTGGGTGAGCAAAAACAGGAAGGCAAAATGCCGCAAAAAAGGGAA
TAAGGGCGACACGGAAATGTTGAATACTCATACTCTTCCTTTTTCAATATTATTGAAGCATTTATCAGGG
TTATTGTCTCATGAGCGGATACATATTTGAATGTATTTAGAAAAATAAACAAATAGGGGTTCCGCGCACA
TTTCCCCGAAAAGTGCCACCTGACGTCGACGGATCGGGAGATCTCCCGATCCCCTATGGTGCACTCTCAG
TACAATCTGCTCTGATGCCGCATAGTTAAGCCAGTATCTGCTCCCTGCTTGTGTGTTGGAGGTCGCTGAG
TAGTGCGCGAGCAAAATTTAAGCTACAACAAGGCAAGGCTTGACCGACAATTGCATGAAGAATCTGCTTA
GGGTTAGGCGTTTTGCGCTGCTTCGCGATGTACGGGCCAGATATACGCGTTGACATTGATTATTGACTAG
TTATTAATAGTAATCAATTACGGGGTCATTAGTTCATAGCCCATATATGGAGTTCCGCGTTACATAACTT
ACGGTAAATGGCCCGCCTGGCTGACCGCCCAACGACCCCCGCCCATTGACGTCAATAATGACGTATGTTC
CCATAGTAACGCCAATAGGGACTTTCCATTGACGTCAATGGGTGGAGTATTTACGGTAAACTGCCCACTT
GGCAGTACATCAAGTGTATCATATGCCAAGTACGCCCCCTATTGACGTCAATGACGGTAAATGGCCCGCC
TGGCATTATGCCCAGTACATGACCTTATGGGACTTTCCTACTTGGCAGTACATCTACGTATTAGTCATCG
CTATTACCATGGTGATGCGGTTTTGGCAGTACATCAATGGGCGTGGATAGCGGTTTGACTCACGGGGATT
TCCAAGTCTCCACCCCATTGACGTCAATGGGAGTTTGTTTTGGCACCAAAATCAACGGGACTTTCCAAAA
TGTCGTAACAACTCCGCCCCATTGACGCAAATGGGCGGTAGGCGTGTACGGTGGGAGGTCTATATAAGCA
GCGCGTTTTGCCTGTACTGGGTCTCTCTGGTTAGACCAGATCTGAGCCTGGGAGCTCTCTGGCTAACTAG
GGAACCCACTGCTTAAGCCTCAATAAAGCTTGCCTTGAGTGCTTCAAGTAGTGTGTGCCCGTCTGTTGTG
TGACTCTGGTAACTAGAGATCCCTCAGACCCTTTTAGTCAGTGTGGAAAATCTCTAGCAGTGGCGCCCGA
ACAGGGACTTGAAAGCGAAAGGGAAACCAGAGGAGCTCTCTCGACGCAGGACTCGGCTTGCTGAAGCGCG
CACGGCAAGAGGCGAGGGGCGGCGACTGGTGAGTACGCCAAAAATTTTGACTAGCGGAGGCTAGAAGGAG
AGAGATGGGTGCGAGAGCGTCAGTATTAAGCGGGGGAGAATTAGATCGCGATGGGAAAAAATTCGGTTAA
GGCCAGGGGGAAAGAAAAAATATAAATTAAAACATATAGTATGGGCAAGCAGGGAGCTAGAACGATTCGC
AGTTAATCCTGGCCTGTTAGAAACATCAGAAGGCTGTAGACAAATACTGGGACAGCTACAACCATCCCTT
CAGACAGGATCAGAAGAACTTAGATCATTATATAATACAGTAGCAACCCTCTATTGTGTGCATCAAAGGA
TAGAGATAAAAGACACCAAGGAAGCTTTAGACAAGATAGAGGAAGAGCAAAACAAAAGTAAGACCACCGC
ACAGCAAGCGGCCGCTGATCTTCAGACCTGGAGGAGGAGATATGAGGGACAATTGGAGAAGTGAATTATA
TAAATATAAAGTAGTAAAAATTGAACCATTAGGAGTAGCACCCACCAAGGCAAAGAGAAGAGTGGTGCAG
AGAGAAAAAAGAGCAGTGGGAATAGGAGCTTTGTTCCTTGGGTTCTTGGGAGCAGCAGGAAGCACTATGG
GCGCAGCGTCAATGACGCTGACGGTACAGGCCAGACAATTATTGTCTGGTATAGTGCAGCAGCAGAACAA
TTTGCTGAGGGCTATTGAGGCGCAACAGCATCTGTTGCAACTCACAGTCTGGGGCATCAAGCAGCTCCAG
GCAAGAATCCTGGCTGTGGAAAGATACCTAAAGGATCAACAGCTCCTGGGGATTTGGGGTTGCTCTGGAA
AACTCATTTGCACCACTGCTGTGCCTTGGAATGCTAGTTGGAGTAATAAATCTCTGGAACAGATTTGGAA
TCACACGACCTGGATGGAGTGGGACAGAGAAATTAACAATTACACAAGCTTAATACACTCCTTAATTGAA
GAATCGCAAAACCAGCAAGAAAAGAATGAACAAGAATTATTGGAATTAGATAAATGGGCAAGTTTGTGGA
ATTGGTTTAACATAACAAATTGGCTGTGGTATATAAAATTATTCATAATGATAGTAGGAGGCTTGGTAGG
TTTAAGAATAGTTTTTGCTGTACTTTCTATAGTGAATAGAGTTAGGCAGGGATATTCACCATTATCGTTT
CAGACCCACCTCCCAACCCCGAGGGGACCCGACAGGCCCGAAGGAATAGAAGAAGAAGGTGGAGAGAGAG
ACAGAGACAGATCCATTCGATTAGTGAACGGATCGGCACTGCGTGCGCCAATTCTGCAGACAAATGGCAG
TATTCATCCACAATTTTAAAAGAAAAGGGGGGATTGGGGGGTACAGTGCAGGGGAAAGAATAGTAGACAT
AATAGCAACAGACATACAAACTAAAGAATTACAAAAACAAATTACAAAAATTCAAAATTTTCGGGTTTAT
TACAGGGACAGCAGAGATCCAGTTTGGTTAATTAACCCGTGTCGGCTCCAGATCT
